>Addgene plasmid #75510 | MAP3K2 gRNA (BRDN0001146616) | addgene full sequence | sequence record 184024 | Addgene Assembled Sequence
CCCGGGTGCAAAGATGGATAAAGTTTTAAACAGAGAGGAATCTTTGCAGCTAATGGACCTTCTAGGTCTT
GAAAGGAGTGGGAATTGGCTCCGGTGCCCGTCAGTGGGCAGAGCGCACATCGCCCACAGTCCCCGAGAAG
TTGGGGGGAGGGGTCGGCAATTGATCCGGTGCCTAGAGAAGGTGGCGCGGGGTAAACTGGGAAAGTGATG
TCGTGTACTGGCTCCGCCTTTTTCCCGAGGGTGGGGGAGAACCGTATATAAGTGCAGTAGTCGCCGTGAA
CGTTCTTTTTCGCAACGGGTTTGCCGCCAGAACACAGGTAAGTGCCGTGTGTGGTTCCCGCGGGCCTGGC
CTCTTTACGGGTTATGGCCCTTGCGTGCCTTGAATTACTTCCACCTGGCTGCAGTACGTGATTCTTGATC
CCGAGCTTCGGGTTGGAAGTGGGTGGGAGAGTTCGAGGCCTTGCGCTTAAGGAGCCCCTTCGCCTCGTGC
TTGAGTTGAGGCCTGGCCTGGGCGCTGGGGCCGCCGCGTGCGAATCTGGTGGCACCTTCGCGCCTGTCTC
GCTGCTTTCGATAAGTCTCTAGCCATTTAAAATTTTTGATGACCTGCTGCGACGCTTTTTTTCTGGCAAG
ATAGTCTTGTAAATGCGGGCCAAGATCTGCACACTGGTATTTCGGTTTTTGGGGCCGCGGGCGGCGACGG
GGCCCGTGCGTCCCAGCGCACATGTTCGGCGAGGCGGGGCCTGCGAGCGCGGCCACCGAGAATCGGACGG
GGGTAGTCTCAAGCTGGCCGGCCTGCTCTGGTGCCTGGCCTCGCGCCGCCGTGTATCGCCCCGCCCTGGG
CGGCAAGGCTGGCCCGGTCGGCACCAGTTGCGTGAGCGGAAAGATGGCCGCTTCCCGGCCCTGCTGCAGG
GAGCTCAAAATGGAGGACGCGGCGCTCGGGAGAGCGGGCGGGTGAGTCACCCACACAAAGGAAAAGGGCC
TTTCCGTCCTCAGCCGTCGCTTCATGTGACTCCACGGAGTACCGGGCGCCGTCCAGGCACCTCGATTAGT
TCTCGAGCTTTTGGAGTACGTCGTCTTTAGGTTGGGGGGAGGGGTTTTATGCGATGGAGTTTCCCCACAC
TGAGTGGGTGGAGACTGAAGTTAGGCCAGCTTGGCACTTGATGTAATTCTCCTTGGAATTTGCCCTTTTT
GAGTTTGGATCTTGGTTCATTCTCAAGCCTCAGACAGTGGTTCAAAGTTTTTTTCTTCCATTTCAGGTGT
CGTGACGTACGGCCACCATGACCGAGTACAAGCCCACGGTGCGCCTCGCCACCCGCGACGACGTCCCCAG
GGCCGTACGCACCCTCGCCGCCGCGTTCGCCGACTACCCCGCCACGCGCCACACCGTCGATCCGGACCGC
CACATCGAGCGGGTCACCGAGCTGCAAGAACTCTTCCTCACGCGCGTCGGGCTCGACATCGGCAAGGTGT
GGGTCGCGGACGACGGCGCCGCCGTGGCGGTCTGGACCACGCCGGAGAGCGTCGAAGCGGGGGCGGTGTT
CGCCGAGATCGGCCCGCGCATGGCCGAGTTGAGCGGTTCCCGGCTGGCCGCGCAGCAACAGATGGAAGGC
CTCCTGGCGCCGCACCGGCCCAAGGAGCCCGCGTGGTTCCTGGCCACCGTCGGAGTCTCGCCCGACCACC
AGGGCAAGGGTCTGGGCAGCGCCGTCGTGCTCCCCGGAGTGGAGGCGGCCGAGCGCGCCGGGGTGCCCGC
CTTCCTGGAGACCTCCGCGCCCCGCAACCTCCCCTTCTACGAGCGGCTCGGCTTCACCGTCACCGCCGAC
GTCGAGGTGCCCGAAGGACCGCGCACCTGGTGCATGACCCGCAAGCCCGGTGCCTGAACGCGTTAAGTCG
ACAATCAACCTCTGGATTACAAAATTTGTGAAAGATTGACTGGTATTCTTAACTATGTTGCTCCTTTTAC
GCTATGTGGATACGCTGCTTTAATGCCTTTGTATCATGCTATTGCTTCCCGTATGGCTTTCATTTTCTCC
TCCTTGTATAAATCCTGGTTGCTGTCTCTTTATGAGGAGTTGTGGCCCGTTGTCAGGCAACGTGGCGTGG
TGTGCACTGTGTTTGCTGACGCAACCCCCACTGGTTGGGGCATTGCCACCACCTGTCAGCTCCTTTCCGG
GACTTTCGCTTTCCCCCTCCCTATTGCCACGGCGGAACTCATCGCCGCCTGCCTTGCCCGCTGCTGGACA
GGGGCTCGGCTGTTGGGCACTGACAATTCCGTGGTGTTGTCGGGGAAATCATCGTCCTTTCCTTGGCTGC
TCGCCTGTGTTGCCACCTGGATTCTGCGCGGGACGTCCTTCTGCTACGTCCCTTCGGCCCTCAATCCAGC
GGACCTTCCTTCCCGCGGCCTGCTGCCGGCTCTGCGGCCTCTTCCGCGTCTTCGCCTTCGCCCTCAGACG
AGTCGGATCTCCCTTTGGGCCGCCTCCCCGCGTCGACTTTAAGACCAATGACTTACAAGGCAGCTGTAGA
TCTTAGCCACTTTTTAAAAGAAAAGGGGGGACTGGAAGGGCTAATTCACTCCCAACGAAGACAAGATCTG
CTTTTTGCTTGTACTGGGTCTCTCTGGTTAGACCAGATCTGAGCCTGGGAGCTCTCTGGCTAACTAGGGA
ACCCACTGCTTAAGCCTCAATAAAGCTTGCCTTGAGTGCTTCAAGTAGTGTGTGCCCGTCTGTTGTGTGA
CTCTGGTAACTAGAGATCCCTCAGACCCTTTTAGTCAGTGTGGAAAATCTCTAGCAGTACGTATAGTAGT
TCATGTCATCTTATTATTCAGTATTTATAACTTGCAAAGAAATGAATATCAGAGAGTGAGAGGAACTTGT
TTATTGCAGCTTATAATGGTTACAAATAAAGCAATAGCATCACAAATTTCACAAATAAAGCATTTTTTTC
ACTGCATTCTAGTTGTGGTTTGTCCAAACTCATCAATGTATCTTATCATGTCTGGCTCTAGCTATCCCGC
CCCTAACTCCGCCCATCCCGCCCCTAACTCCGCCCAGTTCCGCCCATTCTCCGCCCCATGGCTGACTAAT
TTTTTTTATTTATGCAGAGGCCGAGGCCGCCTCGGCCTCTGAGCTATTCCAGAAGTAGTGAGGAGGCTTT
TTTGGAGGCCTAGGGACGTACCCAATTCGCCCTATAGTGAGTCGTATTACGCGCGCTCACTGGCCGTCGT
TTTACAACGTCGTGACTGGGAAAACCCTGGCGTTACCCAACTTAATCGCCTTGCAGCACATCCCCCTTTC
GCCAGCTGGCGTAATAGCGAAGAGGCCCGCACCGATCGCCCTTCCCAACAGTTGCGCAGCCTGAATGGCG
AATGGG
[124 nt withheld, positions 3367-3490]
C
[91 nt withheld, positions 3492-3582]
A
[49 nt withheld, positions 3584-3632]
CCTTTGACGTTGGAGTCCACGTTCTTT
[37 nt withheld, positions 3660-3696]
ACCCTATCTCGGTCTATTCTTTTGATTTATAAGGGATTTTGCCGATTTCGGCCTATTGGTTAAAAAATGA
GCTGATTTAACAAAAATTTAACGCGAATTTTAACAAAATATTAACGCTTACAATTTAGGTGGCACTTTTC
GGGGAAATGTGCGCGGAACCCCTATTTGTTTATTTTTCTAAATACATTCAAATATGTATCCGCTCATGAG
ACAATAACCCTGATAAATGCTTCAATAATATTGAAAAAGGAAGAGTATGAGTATTCAACATTTCCGTGTC
GCCCTTATTCCCTTTTTTGCGGCATTTTGCCTTCCTGTTTTTGCTCACCCAGAAACGCTGGTGAAAGTAA
AAGATGCTGAAGATCAGTTGGGTGCACGAGTGGGTTACATCGAACTGGATCTCAACAGCGGTAAGATCCT
TGAGAGTTTTCGCCCCGAAGAACGTTTTCCAATGATGAGCACTTTTAAAGTTCTGCTATGTGGCGCGGTA
TTATCCCGTATTGACGCCGGGCAAGAGCAACTCGGTCGCCGCATACACTATTCTCAGAATGACTTGGTTG
AGTACTCACCAGTCACAGAAAAGCATCTTACGGATGGCATGACAGTAAGAGAATTATGCAGTGCTGCCAT
AACCATGAGTGATAACACTGCGGCCAACTTACTTCTGACAACGATCGGAGGACCGAAGGAGCTAACCGCT
TTTTTGCACAACATGGGGGATCATGTAACTCGCCTTGATCGTTGGGAACCGGAGCTGAATGAAGCCATAC
CAAACGACGAGCGTGACACCACGATGCCTGTAGCAATGGCAACAACGTTGCGCAAACTATTAACTGGCGA
ACTACTTACTCTAGCTTCCCGGCAACAATTAATAGACTGGATGGAGGCGGATAAAGTTGCAGGACCACTT
CTGCGCTCGGCCCTTCCGGCTGGCTGGTTTATTGCTGATAAATCTGGAGCCGGTGAGCGTGGGTCTCGCG
GTATCATTGCAGCACTGGGGCCAGATGGTAAGCCCTCCCGTATCGTAGTTATCTACACGACGGGGAGTCA
GGCAACTATGGATGAACGAAATAGACAGATCGCTGAGATAGGTGCCTCACTGATTAAGCATTGGTAACTG
TCAGACCAAGTTTACTCATATATACTTTAGATTGATTTAAAACTTCATTTTTAATTTAAAAGGATCTAGG
TGAAGATCCTTTTTGATAATCTCATGACCAAAATCCCTTAACGTGAGTTTTCGTTCCACTGAGCGTCAGA
CCCCGTAGAAAAGATCAAAGGATCTTCTTGAGATCCTTTTTTTCTGCGCGTAATCTGCTGCTTGCAAACA
AAAAAACCACCGCTACCAGCGGTGGTTTGTTTGCCGGATCAAGAGCTACCAACTCTTTTTCCGAAGGTAA
CTGGCTTCAGCAGAGCGCAGATACCAAATACTGTTCTTCTAGTGTAGCCGTAGTTAGGCCACCACTTCAA
GAACTCTGTAGCACCGCCTACATACCTCGCTCTGCTAATCCTGTTACCAGTGGCTGCTGCCAGTGGCGAT
AAGTCGTGTCTTACCGGGTTGGACTCAAGACGATAGTTACCGGATAAGGCGCAGCGGTCGGGCTGAACGG
GGGGTTCGTGCACACAGCCCAGCTTGGAGCGAACGACCTACACCGAACTGAGATACCTACAGCGTGAGCT
ATGAGAAAGCGCCACGCTTCCCGAAGGGAGAAAGGCGGACAGGTATCCGGTAAGCGGCAGGGTCGGAACA
GGAGAGCGCACGAGGGAGCTTCCAGGGGGAAACGCCTGGTATCTTTATAGTCCTGTCGGGTTTCGCCACC
TCTGACTTGAGCGTCGATTTTTGTGATGCTCGTCAGGGGGGCGGAGCCTATGGAAAAACGCCAGCAACGC
GGCCTTTTTACGGTTCCTGGCCTTTTGCTGGCCTTTTGCTCACATGTTCTTTCCTGCGTTATCCCCTGAT
TCTGTGGATAACCGTATTACCGCCTTTGAGTGAGCTGATACCGCTCGCCGCAGCCGAACGACCGAGCGCA
GCGAGTCAGTGAGCGAGGAAGCGGAAGAGCGCCCAATACGCAAACCGCCTCTCCCCGCGCGTTGGCCGAT
TCATTAATGCAGCTGGCACGACAGGTTTCCCGACTGGAAAGCGGGCAGTGAGCGCAACGCAATTAATGTG
AGTTAGCTCACTCATTAGGCACCCCAGGCTTTACACTTTATGCTTCCGGCTCGTATGTTGTGTGGAATTG
TGAGCGGATAACAATTTCACACAGGAAACAGCTATGACCATGATTACGCCAAGCGCGCAATTAACCCTCA
CTAAAGGGAACAAAAGCTGGAGCTGCAAGCTTAATGTAGTCTTATGCAATACTCTTGTAGTCTTGCAACA
TGGTAACGATGAGTTAGCAACATGCCTTACAAGGAGAGAAAAAGCACCGTGCATGCCGATTGGTGGAAGT
AAGGTGGTACGATCGTGCCTTATTAGGAAGGCAACAGACGGGTCTGACATGGATTGGACGAACCACTGAA
TTGCCGCATTGCAGAGATATTGTATTTAAGTGCCTAGCTCGATACATAAACGGGTCTCTCTGGTTAGACC
AGATCTGAGCCTGGGAGCTCTCTGGCTAACTAGGGAACCCACTGCTTAAGCCTCAATAAAGCTTGCCTTG
AGTGCTTCAAGTAGTGTGTGCCCGTCTGTTGTGTGACTCTGGTAACTAGAGATCCCTCAGACCCTTTTAG
TCAGTGTGGAAAATCTCTAGCAGTGGCGCCCGAACAGGGACTTGAAAGCGAAAGGGAAACCAGAGGAGCT
CTCTCGACGCAGGACTCGGCTTGCTGAAGCGCGCACGGCAAGAGGCGAGGGGCGGCGACTGGTGAGTACG
CCAAAAATTTTGACTAGCGGAGGCTAGAAGGAGAGAGATGGGTGCGAGAGCGTCAGTATTAAGCGGGGGA
GAATTAGATCGCGATGGGAAAAAATTCGGTTAAGGCCAGGGGGAAAGAAAAAATATAAATTAAAACATAT
AGTATGGGCAAGCAGGGAGCTAGAACGATTCGCAGTTAATCCTGGCCTGTTAGAAACATCAGAAGGCTGT
AGACAAATACTGGGACAGCTACAACCATCCCTTCAGACAGGATCAGAAGAACTTAGATCATTATATAATA
CAGTAGCAACCCTCTATTGTGTGCATCAAAGGATAGAGATAAAAGACACCAAGGAAGCTTTAGACAAGAT
AGAGGAAGAGCAAAACAAAAGTAAGACCACCGCACAGCAAGCGGCCGCTGATCTTCAGACCTGGAGGAGG
AGATATGAGGGACAATTGGAGAAGTGAATTATATAAATATAAAGTAGTAAAAATTGAACCATTAGGAGTA
GCACCCACCAAGGCAAAGAGAAGAGTGGTGCAGAGAGAAAAAAGAGCAGTGGGAATAGGAGCTTTGTTCC
TTGGGTTCTTGGGAGCAGCAGGAAGCACTATGGGCGCAGCGTCAATGACGCTGACGGTACAGGCCAGACA
ATTATTGTCTGGTATAGTGCAGCAGCAGAACAATTTGCTGAGGGCTATTGAGGCGCAACAGCATCTGTTG
CAACTCACAGTCTGGGGCATCAAGCAGCTCCAGGCAAGAATCCTGGCTGTGGAAAGATACCTAAAGGATC
AACAGCTCCTGGGGATTTGGGGTTGCTCTGGAAAACTCATTTGCACCACTGCTGTGCCTTGGAATGCTAG
TTGGAGTAATAAATCTCTGGAACAGATTTGGAATCACACGACCTGGATGGAGTGGGACAGAGAAATTAAC
AATTACACAAGCTTAATACACTCCTTAATTGAAGAATCGCAAAACCAGCAAGAAAAGAATGAACAAGAAT
TATTGGAATTAGATAAATGGGCAAGTTTGTGGAATTGGTTTAACATAACAAATTGGCTGTGGTATATAAA
ATTATTCATAATGATAGTAGGAGGCTTGGTAGGTTTAAGAATAGTTTTTGCTGTACTTTCTATAGTGAAT
AGAGTTAGGCAGGGATATTCACCATTATCGTTTCAGACCCACCTCCCAACCCCGAGGGGACCCAGAGAGG
GCCTATTTCCCATGATTCCTTCATATTTGCATATACGATACAAGGCTGTTAGAGAGATAATTAGAATTAA
TTTGACTGTAAACACAAAGATATTAGTACAAAATACGTGACGTAGAAAGTAATAATTTCTTGGGTAGTTT
GCAGTTTTAAAATTATGTTTTAAAATGGACTATCATATGCTTACCGTAACTTGAAAGTATTTCGATTTCT
TGGCTTTATATATCTTGTGGAAAGGACGAAACACCGCATTCCTTAAGCACTAGTAGGTTTTAGAGCTAGA
AATAGCAAGTTAAAATAAGGCTAGTCCGTTATCAACTTGAAAAAGTGGCACCGAGTCGGTGCTTTTTTAA
GCTTGGCGTAACTAGATCTTGAGACAAATGGCAGTATTCATCCACAATTTTAAAAGAAAAGGGGGGATTG
GGGGGTACAGTGCAGGGGAAAGAATAGTAGACATAATAGCAACAGACATACAAACTAAAGAATTACAAAA
ACAAATTACAAAAATTCAAAATTTTCGGGTTTATTACAGGGACAGCAGAGATCCACTTTGGCGCCGGCTC
GAGGGGG
Features (pLannotate 1.2.2; 29 found; start..end, strand, type, name):
     14..80      +  CDS            small t antigen (fragment): SV40 (simian virus 40) small t antigen
    106..317     +  promoter       EF-1α core promoter: core promoter for human elongation factor EF-1α
    318..1256    +  intron         EF-1α intron A: intron upstream of the start codon of human EF-1α
   1278..1877    +  CDS            PuroR (fragment): puromycin N-acetyltransferase; pac from Streptomyces; confers resistance to puromycin
   1893..2481    +  misc_feature   WPRE: woodchuck hepatitis virus posttranscriptional regulatory element
   2532..2551    +  misc_feature   cPPT/CTS (fragment): central polypurine tract and central termination sequence of HIV-1
   2553..2786    +  LTR            3' LTR (ΔU3): self-inactivating 3' long terminal repeat (LTR) from HIV-1
   2864..2985    +  polyA_signal   SV40 poly(A) signal: SV40 polyadenylation signal
   3025..3160    +  rep_origin     SV40 ori: SV40 origin of replication
   3181..3199    -  promoter       T7 promoter: promoter for bacteriophage T7 RNA polymerase
   3207..3362    +  CDS            lacZα (fragment): LacZα fragment of β-galactosidase; lacZ fragment
   3367..3795    +  rep_origin     f1 ori (sequence partly withheld): f1 bacteriophage origin of replication; arrow indicates direction of (+) strand synthesis
   3848..3952    +  promoter       AmpR promoter: bla
   3953..4813    +  CDS            AmpR: β-lactamase; bla; confers resistance to ampicillin, carbenicillin, and related antibiotics
   4984..5572    +  rep_origin     ori: high-copy-number ColE1/pMB1/pBR322/pUC origin of replication
   5755..5847    +  CDS            lacI (fragment): lac repressor; lacI; The lac repressor binds to the lac operator to inhibit transcription in E. coli. This inhibition can be relieved by adding lactose or isopropyl-β-D-thiogalactopyranoside (IPTG).
   5860..5881    +  protein_bind   CAP binding site: CAP binding activates transcription in the presence of cAMP. E. coli catabolite activator protein
   5896..5926    +  promoter       lac promoter: promoter for the E. coli lac operon
   5934..5950    +  protein_bind   lac operator: The lac repressor binds to the lac operator to inhibit transcription in E. coli. This inhibition can be relieved by adding lactose or isopropyl-β-D-thiogalactopyranoside (IPTG). lac repressor encoded by lacI
   5995..6013    +  promoter       T3 promoter: promoter for bacteriophage T3 RNA polymerase
   6041..6267    +  promoter       RSV promoter: Rous sarcoma virus enhancer/promoter
   6268..6448    +  LTR            5' LTR (truncated): truncated 5' long terminal repeat (LTR) from HIV-1
   6495..6620    +  misc_feature   HIV-1 Ψ: packaging signal of human immunodeficiency virus type 1
   6604..6967    +  CDS            HIV-1 gag (fragment): gag protein from human immunodeficiency virus 1; gag
   7113..7346    +  misc_feature   RRE: The Rev response element (RRE) of HIV-1 allows for Rev-dependent mRNA export from the nucleus to the cytoplasm.
   7723..7749    +  CDS            Rev (fragment): human immunodeficiency virus 1 (HIV-1) Rev protein; rev; enhances nuclear export of unspliced and incompletely spliced viral mRNAs
   7753..7993    +  promoter       U6 promoter: RNA polymerase III promoter for human U6 snRNA
   8023..8098    +  misc_RNA       gRNA scaffold: guide RNA scaffold for the Streptococcus pyogenes CRISPR/Cas9 system
   8154..8271    +  misc_feature   cPPT/CTS: central polypurine tract and central termination sequence of HIV-1
