[The description below was written by a language model from this plasmid's Addgene catalogue record and pLannotate feature annotations shown in this document.]
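Description:
MAP3K2 gRNA (BRDN0001146616) is a third-generation lentiviral CRISPR guide plasmid built on the lentiGuide-Puro backbone, carrying a single guide RNA directed against human MAP3K2 (also known as MEKK2), designed against the NM_006609.4 reference transcript. It is maintained in E. coli as a high-copy plasmid through a ColE1/pUC-type origin with ampicillin selection from the β-lactamase gene. The 8.3 kb backbone also retains an f1 origin, an SV40 origin and poly(A) signal, and remnants of lac and phage-promoter cloning elements.

The transfer cassette is framed by an RSV promoter-driven truncated HIV-1 5' LTR and a self-inactivating ΔU3 3' LTR. The RSV promoter makes genomic RNA production Tat-independent, and the ΔU3 deletion leaves the integrated provirus without LTR promoter activity. Between them lie the Ψ packaging signal with a partial gag sequence, the Rev response element for nuclear export of the unspliced vector RNA, and a cPPT/CTS that aids nuclear import in transduced cells. The human U6 RNA polymerase III promoter transcribes the MAP3K2-specific spacer fused to the Streptococcus pyogenes Cas9 guide scaffold. Downstream, the EF-1α core promoter with its intron A drives puromycin N-acetyltransferase, followed by WPRE to enhance expression, allowing puromycin selection of transduced mammalian cells.

The plasmid does not encode Cas9, so it is meant to be used with a separate Cas9 lentiviral vector or in cells already expressing Cas9. It is used to knock out or otherwise disrupt MAP3K2, and it is an individual clone from a human kinome guide library created using optimized sgRNA design rules.
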