Addgene plasmid #75510: MAP3K2 gRNA (BRDN0001146616)
Purpose: 3rd generation lentiviral gRNA plasmid targeting human MAP3K2
Depositing lab: John Doench & David Root. Depositing organization: Broad Institute. Publication: Optimized sgRNA design to maximize activity and minimize off-target effects of CRISPR-Cas9. Doench JG, Fusi N, Sullender M, Hegde M, Vaimberg EW, Donovan KF, Smith I, Tothova Z, Wilen C, Orchard R, Virgin HW, Listgarten J, Root DE. Nat Biotechnol. 2016 Jan 18. doi: 10.1038/nbt.3437. PubMed 26780180.
Backbone
  Vector backbone: lentiGuide-Puro
  Backbone manufacturer: Zhang Lab (Addgene plasmid # 52963)
  Vector type: Mammalian Expression, Lentiviral, CRISPR
  Selectable markers: Puromycin
Growth in bacteria
  Bacterial resistance: Ampicillin, 100 μg/mL
  Growth temperature: 37°C
  Growth strain: DH5alpha
  Copy number: High Copy
Gene/Insert
  Gene/Insert name: MAP3K2 (alt names: MAP3K2; NM_006609.4)
  gRNA/shRNA sequence: CATTCCTTAAGCACTAGTAG
  Species: H. sapiens (human)
  Entrez Gene: MAP3K2 (a.k.a. MEKK2, MEKK2B)
  Promoter: hU6
  Cloning method: Unknown
  Sequencing primers: 5′ U6-F; 3′ pS2-R
Terms and licenses: Academic/Nonprofit Terms; Industry Terms: Not Available to Industry
Depositor comments: The gRNA was designed to target the following Genbank reference sequence(s): NM_006609.4. Note that this plasmid does NOT contain Cas9. It should be used in conjunction with lentiCas9-Blast (Addgene #52962) or otherwise with cell lines already expressing Cas9. Browse the full kinome gRNA library at http://www.addgene.org/pooled-library/broadgpp-human-kinome/ or visit http://www.broadinstitute.org/rnai/public/ for detailed protocols and information.
How to cite: MAP3K2 gRNA (BRDN0001146616) was a gift from John Doench & David Root (Addgene plasmid # 75510 ; http://n2t.net/addgene:75510 ; RRID:Addgene_75510)
