>Addgene plasmid #75510 | MAP3K2 gRNA (BRDN0001146616) | depositor partial sequence | sequence record 142970 | Target Sequence
CATTCCTTAAGCACTAGTAG
