>Addgene plasmid #75510 | MAP3K2 gRNA (BRDN0001146616) | addgene partial sequence | sequence record 184023 | hU6-F
TAGAAAGTAATAATTTCTTGGGTAGTTTGCAGTTTTAAAATTATGTTTTAAAATGGACTATCATATGCTT
ACCGTAACTTGAAAGTATTTCGATTTCTTGGCTTTATATATCTTGTGGAAAGGACGAAACACCGCATTCC
TTAAGCACTAGTAGGTTTTAGAGCTAGAAATAGCAAGTTAAAATAAGGCTAGTCCGTTATCAACTTGAAA
AAGTGGCACCGAGTCGGTGCTTTTTTAAGCTTGGCGTAACTAGATCTTGAGACAAATGGCAGTATTCATC
CACAATTTTAAAAGAAAAGGGGGGATTGGGGGGTACAGTGCAGGGGAAAGAATAGTAGACATAATAGCAA
CAGACATACAAACTAAAGAATTACAAAAACAAATTACAAAAATTCAAAATTTTCGGGTTTATTACAGGGA
CAGCAGAGATCCACTTTGGCGCCGGCTCGAGGGGGCCCGGGTGCAAAGATGGATAAAGTTTTAAACAGAG
AGGAATCTTTGCAGCTAATGGACCTTCTAGGTCTTGAAAGGAGTGGGAATTGGCTCCGGTGCCCGTCAGT
GGGCAGAGCG
